Addgene plasmid #188886: pMLS714
Purpose: MiniMos Transposon vector carrying Pmex-5::2xNLS::Cas9 and floxed Cbr-Unc-119
Depositing lab: Erik Jorgensen. Depositing organization: University of Utah. Publication: High-efficiency CRISPR gene editing in C. elegans using Cas9 integrated into the genome. Schwartz ML, Davis MW, Rich MS, Jorgensen EM. PLoS Genet. 2021 Nov 8;17(11):e1009755. doi: 10.1371/journal.pgen.1009755. eCollection 2021 Nov. PubMed 34748534.
Backbone
  Vector backbone: pMLS713
  Vector type: Worm Expression
Growth in bacteria
  Bacterial resistance: Ampicillin, 100 μg/mL
  Growth temperature: 37°C
  Growth strain: DH5alpha
  Copy number: High Copy
Gene/Insert
  Gene/Insert name: Pmex-5::Cas9
  Species: C. elegans (nematode)
  Mutation: C. elegans codom optimization and intron addition
  Cloning method: Gateway Cloning
Terms and licenses: Academic/Nonprofit Terms; Industry Terms: Not Available to Industry
How to cite: pMLS714 was a gift from Erik Jorgensen (Addgene plasmid # 188886 ; http://n2t.net/addgene:188886 ; RRID:Addgene_188886)
