[The description below was written by a language model from this plasmid's Addgene catalogue record and pLannotate feature annotations shown in this document.]
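Description:
pMLS714 is a 16.3 kb C. elegans expression plasmid built on the pMLS713 backbone as a MiniMos transposon vector, designed to place a germline-expressed Cas9 transgene into the worm genome. It is maintained in E. coli as a high-copy plasmid through a ColE1/pUC-type origin and selected with ampicillin via the AmpR (β-lactamase) cassette. Short matches to Mos1 (mariner) sequence are annotated near both ends of the cargo. They correspond to the transposon arms that Mos1 transposase recognises for cut-and-paste insertion of everything lying between them.

The cargo was assembled by Gateway cloning. The attB4 and attB1 sites bracket a roughly 500 bp segment that the table leaves unannotated, which fits the position of the mex-5 promoter named in the catalogue entry. Between attB1 and attB2 lies the Streptococcus pyogenes Cas9 coding region, followed by the tbb-2 terminator. The record describes this Cas9 as codon-optimised for C. elegans with added introns and carrying two nuclear localisation signals. The interrupted annotation of Cas9 as two segments may reflect the introns, although the table does not explain the overlap in coverage. A short egl-13 match at the end of the open reading frame probably represents one of the NLS sequences.

Upstream, in the opposite orientation, an unc-119 rescue gene (Cbr-unc-119 according to the catalogue entry) is flanked by two lox2272 sites. It allows transgenic animals to be selected by rescue of the unc-119 mutant phenotype, and Cre recombinase can later excise the marker. According to the associated publication title, genomically integrated Cas9 of this kind is used for high-efficiency CRISPR gene editing in C. elegans.
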