Features (pLannotate 1.2.2; 21 found; start..end, strand, type, name):
      1..48      +  rep_origin     RSF ori (fragment): Plasmids containing the RSF 1030 origin of replication can be propagated in E. coli cells that contain additional plasmids with compatible origins.
    243..320     +  CDS            mariner\T (fragment): MOS1T_DROMA - Experimental evidence at protein level: Swiss-Prot protein existence level 1. Mediates transposition of transposon Mos1 by a 'cut and paste' mechanism. Transposases are sequence-specific nucleases and strand transferases that catalyze transposition through an ordered series of events: sequence-specific binding of transposase to the terminal inverted repeats (IR) present at each end of the transposon, pairing of the transposon IRs in a paired-end complex (PEC), cleavage of one or both DNA strands at each transposon end, capture of target DNA, and strand transfer to insert the tran
    346..379     -  protein_bind   lox2272: Cre-mediated recombination occurs in the 8-bp core sequence (GGATACTT). lox2272 sites are compatible with each other, but incompatible with loxP or loxN sites (Lee and Saito, 1988). Cre recombinase
    667..1509    -  CDS            unc-119: UN119_CAEEL - Experimental evidence at protein level: Swiss-Prot protein existence level 1. Myristoyl-binding protein that acts as a cargo adapter: specifically binds the myristoyl moiety of a subset of N-terminally myristoylated proteins and is required for their localization. Plays a key role in ciliary membrane localization of proteins. Required for the establishment or function of the nervous system. From Caenorhabditis elegans.
   1620..1637    +  misc_feature   P element 5' end (fragment): No description available
   2498..2531    -  protein_bind   lox2272: Cre-mediated recombination occurs in the 8-bp core sequence (GGATACTT). lox2272 sites are compatible with each other, but incompatible with loxP or loxN sites (Lee and Saito, 1988). Cre recombinase
   2590..2610    +  protein_bind   attB4: mutant version of attB; core recombination site for the Gateway® BP reaction BP Clonase™
   3114..3138    +  protein_bind   attB1: mutant version of attB; recombination site for the Gateway® BP reaction BP Clonase™
   3183..6485    +  CDS            cas9 (fragment): CAS9_STRP1 - Also known as csn1 From Streptococcus pyogenes serotype M1.
   8387..13123   +  CDS            cas9: CAS9_STRP1 - Also known as csn1 From Streptococcus pyogenes serotype M1.
  13172..13246   +  CDS            egl-13 (fragment): EGL13_CAEEL - Also known as cog-2 From Caenorhabditis elegans.
  13254..13274   -  protein_bind   attB2: mutant version of attB; core recombination site for the Gateway® BP reaction BP Clonase™
  13280..13603   +  terminator     tbb-2 terminator: tbb-2; transcription terminator for the C. elegans tubulin beta-2 gene
  13631..13652   +  CDS            lacZα (fragment): LacZα fragment of β-galactosidase; lacZ fragment
  13703..13918   +  CDS            mariner\T (fragment): MOS1T_DROMA - Experimental evidence at protein level: Swiss-Prot protein existence level 1. Mediates transposition of transposon Mos1 by a 'cut and paste' mechanism. Transposases are sequence-specific nucleases and strand transferases that catalyze transposition through an ordered series of events: sequence-specific binding of transposase to the terminal inverted repeats (IR) present at each end of the transposon, pairing of the transposon IRs in a paired-end complex (PEC), cleavage of one or both DNA strands at each transposon end, capture of target DNA, and strand transfer to insert the tran
  14030..14147   +  CDS            lacZα (fragment): LacZα fragment of β-galactosidase; lacZ fragment
  14153..14252   -  misc_feature   bom (fragment): basis of mobility region from pBR322
  14354..14389   -  CDS            rop (fragment): Rop protein, which maintains plasmids at low copy number; rop
  14484..14588   +  promoter       AmpR promoter: bla
  14589..15449   +  CDS            AmpR: β-lactamase; bla; confers resistance to ampicillin, carbenicillin, and related antibiotics
  15620..16208   +  rep_origin     ori: high-copy-number ColE1/pMB1/pBR322/pUC origin of replication
>Addgene plasmid #188886 | pMLS714 | addgene full sequence | sequence record 370785 | Addgene NGS Result
TGATTCTGTGGATAACCGTATTACCGCCTTTGAGTGAGCTGATACCGCACCGTACGTCTCGAGGAATTCT
ATCAGGTGTACAAGTATGAAATGTCGTTTCGAACATATAGATGTCTCGCAAACGTAAATATTTATCGATT
GTCATAAAACTTTGACCTTGTGAAGTGTCAACCTTGACTGTCGAACCACCATAGTTTGGCGCGAATTGAG
CGTCATAATTGTTTACTCTCAGTGCAGTCAACATGTCGAGTTTCGTGCCGAATAAAGAGCAAACGCGGAC
AGTATTAATTTTCTGTTTTCATTTGAAGAAAACAGCTGCGGCAGTTTAAACATGATTTTACTAACATAAC
TTCGTATAAAGTATCCTATACGAAGTTATGACATTCTCTAATGAAAAAATCTTTCAGTTGAAATTGAAAA
TGAGTTAAAGTTGGAGTTTTTATTGAAAACAGATTTCCGTGTGATTAGTGTTTTTAGCGAGTGTGACAGG
ACAGCGAAAAAATATAGAAACAAGGGGGGAACTGAAAAGCTTAGGAATGCATTGAACATGAGAAGGGGAA
AGGGAAGGAACAAACTAGACAGGAATTATTGGAATTTAATCACATTTGGAGTTTTTTTTCTATTCGACAG
AATAATTATCCAGAACATTTTTGTATTAAATATTTATGCATCATATGAGTAGTCGGCTTTGTTGTGCATG
ACGAGTTTGTTATCGACGAAATAGAAGCTGTCAGAACGAGTCTCGTTTGGATTGTTGATCATGTCGTCCA
CTGAAAAAGAGATTAGTCTTTTGAATTGTACTTTTTAGAATAATGACTCACTGAGTTGTTGAGAGAGTTG
AGGGAACTCATAGATATGTTCACAGTTGTTTCGTGAATTCGGAATACAGAATCCGAATTCAAAGTCAAAA
CACTTCAGAAGGCGATCTTTGAAGAAGTGACGTTCGATCATTCGGAAATGATGGATTGGGATGTCTCCTA
CTTTGAATTCCACAGTTGCTCCGACCGTTTTGAGTTTCAAAAAGTTTGGAGCAAATCTATAACGCACGTA
TCTTGCCGACTCCTGTGGCGACTCATCATTCTCCTGATCGTTCTCCGGTTTGGCGATCTCGAAAAGCACT
TGCTCAGTGTCCAGATCACGGATTTGGAACTTGGTGAACTCGATGTTATAGATGTTCGCAGATGGGGAGC
ATAAGAATCCTAAATTTATGTTTTAAACTGAAATCCAAAGGGAGCAAGATACCTTGAGTGATTCCCGGAA
GTGCTAAAACGTCGTTCGGAGTGATTTGAGCTTTCTTCGCAAGCTCCGATTCCGTTGTGATTCCTTGTTC
GGTGCTTGGTGGTGGCCGTGGCATCTGGAAATATGGAAAAGTTCAACAAAAAGAAAAGAGAAAAGAATGA
AATCGGATATCAAGAGTTAGTTGAGCGGTTTCTCTAGTTTTCTGAGTCTCACCTGCGACGGGAAGGTCGC
CGAGCCGGGTGGAATCGATCGTTGTTGCTCGGCTTTCATATCGGTTTGGTTGGAAGCGGCTGAAAACGGA
AAGAAGTGGAAGAAGGAAAAGAGTGTGGTGTGACAGGAAAATGGTAATTAGAGGGTGCCAAATAACCAGC
TATATTTTGTTTTTTTTTGAAAACATTTTTAAAAAGAAAAATACGATAATGATATCAGATGGATTTCCGG
AAAACTGGTATGAAAAATTTCAACCTTTTTGAGTACATGTAATCAAAATACACTTTGTAAATTATCATTT
TTATTGAAACTCCACCATTTTTCTATTTATAACGCTAATAATTTGAAAAAGAAACCTATTGCGAACCGCG
GGGTGAATCCCAAAAACGAATGCGTTTTGGTGGAGTGATTGATTCGAATCGAAGAAGAAAAAGAAGAAGA
CGTGGAATAGAGAGCTCACTCTTAACCGAGCAGCACACACCGACAGAAAAAAAAATGAAATGAATGAGGG
TCTTCTTCTTCTTCTTCTTCGAATGATTGACAGAAATGGGAAAAAGAGGAAGATTGAGAAGGGAAAAAGG
AAGGAGAAAAGAAGCAGAAGAAGACGTCAGAGAGGAGAGGAACGAGCGGAAAAGCAGCGGGCGCAAGTCA
TAGAAGTAGCAGAGCTGGGGAGAAGAAGACACTATCCAAGAAAGGAATGACGAGAGAGTATGCAAAGGGG
TATAGGGTGCAGACAGAATAGGAACAGAATAACAGATGATGAGCCAAGAAGAGTTGAAAAGGGCGATGAA
TTTGTCATGTAACTTAATTTGGGTCAATTTGAGCATGATGAATTGAAATCATCCCTTGTTGGGAGTTAAT
AACCGGTTTGTTATCAGAAACCCTGTAATAGAAGGGCGCCCTAACTTTGAGCCAATTCATCCCGGTTTCT
GTCAAATATATCAAAAAGTGGTCAACTGACAAATTGTTTTTGATATTATAATAAACATTTTATCCGTTAA
CAATTTTCGAATACTTTTTACAAGGACTTGGATAAATTGGCTCAAAGATAACTTCGTATAAAGTATCCTA
TACGAAGTTATTAACTAATCTGATTTAAATTTTCAGGAAACAGCTATGACCATGATTACGCCAAGCTATC
AACTTTGTATAGAAAAGTTGGGTTTTCACAACGGCAAAATATCAGTTTTTAAAAAATTAAACCATAAAAC
AAATAATATAACCCAATTTTTACATCAAACCACAAGAAAAAAATACATTTGGGCCCACGGATAAAGAAAT
TAAAAAAATACATTTTTTAAAGGCGCACCGAATTAAAATTCATTTGGGTCTTACCGCGTATACCGTACTC
CGTTTGTTTGATCATTTTTGTCAGCGCTGGCGGTTGTTTTTTCATTTCATTTCTGCTTCAAAGACGTTTT
CTCGAATAATTTTTCGTTTATTCTCTTTTTTAAAATTAATTTCTAGCCGTAAATGTTATAAATTCACCCA
TTTAACGCAAATTTCATGGTAATCTCATGGAAAAATGCAGTTTCTTTGTTAAAGAAAGCTTAAATAGCAA
AAATTCCCCGACTTTCCCCAAAATCCTGCTCGATTTTCCGTTTTCTCATTGTATTCTCTCTTAATTAATT
TTATCGATAATCAATTGAATGTTTCAGACAGAGACAAGTTTGTACAAAAAAGCAGGCTCGATGACTGCTC
CAAAGAAGAAGCGTAAGGTACCGGTAGAAAAAATGGACAAGAAGTACTCCATCGGACTCGACATCGGAAC
CAACTCCGTCGGATGGGCCGTCATCACCGACGAGTACAAGGTCCCATCCAAGAAGTTCAAGGTCCTCGGA
AACACCGACCGTCACTCCATCAAGAAGAACCTCATCGGAGCCCTCCTCTTCGACTCCGGAGAGACCGCCG
AGGCCACCCGTCTCAAGCGTACCGCCCGTCGTCGTTACACCCGTCGTAAGAACCGTATCTGCTACCTCCA
GGAGATCTTCTCCAACGAGATGGCCAAGGTCGACGACTCCTTCTTCCACCGTCTCGAGGAGTCCTTCCTC
GTCGAGGAGGACAAGAAGCACGAGCGTCACCCAATCTTCGGAAACATCGTCGACGAGGTCGCCTACCACG
AGAAGTACCCAACCATCTACCACCTCCGTAAGAAGCTCGTCGACTCCACCGACAAGGCCGACCTCCGTCT
CATCTACCTCGCCCTCGCCCACATGATCAAGTTCCGTGGACACTTCCTCATCGAGGGAGACCTCAACCCA
GACAACTCCGACGTCGACAAGCTCTTCATCCAGCTCGTCCAGACCTACAACCAGCTCTTCGAGGAGAACC
CAATCAACGCCTCCGGAGTCGACGCCAAGGCCATCCTCTCCGCCCGTCTCTCCAAGTCCCGTCGTCTCGA
GAACCTCATCGCCCAGCTCCCAGGAGAGAAGAAGAACGGACTCTTCGGAAACCTCATCGCCCTCTCCCTC
GGACTCACCCCAAACTTCAAGTCCAACTTCGACCTCGCCGAGGACGCCAAGCTCCAGCTCTCCAAGGACA
CCTACGACGACGACCTCGACAACCTCCTCGCCCAGATCGGAGACCAGTACGCCGACCTCTTCCTCGCCGC
CAAGAACCTCTCCGACGCCATCCTCCTCTCCGACATCCTCCGTGTAAGGAGTTGAACGGCTGAAAAATCG
ATATTTTGAGCGAAAAAAGCCGGAAAAATGGATTTTATCGGATAAAATTTGATTTTTTGAGCTGAGAAAT
GCCTTTATAGACGAATTTCCTTGTCAAATTGTTAAAAACTGCAAAATTTGCCAAAAAAAAAGCATTTTTT
ATATTTTTTTTTACAAAAAATTCCACAAAAATGGCAAAATTTGACTAAAAATGCCAATTTTGTCGTTTTC
TCCGTGCCACAGCGGCCGAAAATCGATTTTTAAGCGATTTTCGGGTGAAAAAGTGTAAAAACCGACTGAA
AATCCAGCTGAAAACGACAAAAACGGTAAGTTTTAGCTAATTTTCACCTTTTTTTCGATATTTTTTTACT
AAAAAAAAACCGAAAAATTGAGTTTTTTTCAAATTTCTGCAAAAATTCTGCAATTTTAGCAATTTCCATA
CTATTTTGACGCCGAAAAAGCTTAAAAATATGATTTTTAGAGGTTTTTAATGGAAAATTCATGGATTTTT
CAAATTTTTCCACGAAAATCATTGAAAAATTTGAAAAAATTGATTTCCTATTCAAAGTTCTAGCTAAAAA
CTGCAATTTTAGCAATTTCCATACTATTTTAGTACTGAAAAAGCCTAAAAATGTGATTTTCAGAGGATTT
CAATGGAAAATTCATGGATTTTTCCAATTTTTCAATGAAAACCATTGAAAAACCCTGGAAAATTGAGTTT
TTCTTCAAAGTTTAGGAAATTTATGAGAATTTTTGAATAAAAAATTTTTAAATTTGAAAAAAATTGAAAT
TTTAATTCTAAATTTTAAAGAAAGTTGATTTTTTAATAATTTTTTTTTTGAATAAAAAAAAATCAACTTT
CTTTAAAATTTAGAATTAAAATTTCAATTTTTTTATTCAAAAATTCTCATAAATTTCGTAAACTTTTAAT
AAAAACTCAATTTTTCCGATTTTTTTCGATGATTTTCACTAAAAAATTGGAAAAATTCATCAATTTCCTA
TTGAAAACCTCTAAAAATTATATTTTTTTTGCTTTTCCGACGTCAAAATAGTATGGAAAATGCTAAAATT
GCAGAATTTTTCCAGAAATTTGAAGAAAAAACTCAATTTTTTCCGTTTTTTCAATGATTTTCATGAAAAA
ATTGGAAAATTTTGTAAATTTTCCATTGAAAACCTCTGAAAATTTGGAAATTTTCGAATTTAAATGTTTA
AAAAAAATTGAATATTTTGCGAGTTTTTGAATTTTTTTTGAGAATTTTTGAATTTTTTTCACCCAAAATT
TTTTCAATTTTTCAGGTCAACACCGAGATCACCAAGGCCCCACTCTCCGCCTCCATGATCAAGCGTTACG
ACGAGCACCACCAGGACCTCACCCTCCTCAAGGCCCTCGTCCGTCAGCAGCTCCCAGAGAAGTACAAGGA
GATCTTCTTCGACCAGTCCAAGAACGGATACGCCGGATACATCGACGGAGGAGCCTCCCAGGAGGAGTTC
TACAAGTTCATCAAGCCAATCCTCGAGAAGATGGACGGAACCGAGGAGCTCCTCGTCAAGCTCAACCGTG
AGGACCTCCTCCGTAAGCAGCGTACCTTCGACAACGGATCCATCCCACACCAGATCCACCTCGGAGAGCT
CCACGCCATCCTCCGTCGTCAGGAGGACTTCTACCCATTCCTCAAGGACAACCGTGAGAAGATCGAGAAG
ATCCTCACCTTCCGTATCCCATACTACGTCGGACCACTCGCCCGTGGAAACTCCCGTTTCGCCTGGATGA
CCCGTAAGTCCGAGGAGACCATCACCCCATGGAACTTCGAGGAGGTCGTCGACAAGGGAGCCTCCGCCCA
GTCCTTCATCGAGCGTATGACCAACTTCGACAAGAACCTCCCAAACGAGAAGGTCCTCCCAAAGCACTCC
CTCCTCTACGAGTACTTCACCGTCTACAACGAGCTCACCAAGGTCAAGTACGTCACCGAGGGAATGCGTA
AGCCAGCCTTCCTCTCCGGAGAGCAGAAGAAGGCCATCGTCGACCTCCTCTTCAAGACCAACCGTAAGGT
CACCGTCAAGCAGCTCAAGGAGGACTACTTCAAGAAGATCGAGTGCTTCGACTCCGTCGAGATCTCCGGA
GTCGAGGACCGTTTCAACGCCTCCCTCGGAACCTACCACGACCTCCTCAAGATCATCAAGGACAAGGACT
TCCTCGACAACGAGGAGAACGAGGACATCCTCGAGGACATCGTCCTCACCCTCACCCTCTTCGAGGACCG
TGAGATGATCGAGGTGCTGAAGCTCGAAAATTTGGAGCTTTTACACGAGATTTTTGAAGAAAAAGCCTGA
AAATCGAGAGATTTTGAGCTGTGGAATTCGTTGAAATTACATAATTCGCGCCCGTAATTCTTTAAAAAAA
CGCTGAAATTTGCAGATTTTGCCAGAAAGTTGAAGAAAAATCTACTTTTCCGGCATTCTCTATTATTTTC
ATGGAAAATTAGAAAAATCCATGAATAAACAGTGAAAATTGCTGATTTTACCTGAAATTTTGAAAAAAAA
AAAAATCTAAAATCAAGGTTTTAAGCCTAAAAACTGCAGATTTCAGCCAAAATTGTGAAAAAAGCTGATT
TTTTGCTATTTTGAGCTTTTCCATGGGGTGGAAATTGCCAAAAATTACGGAACATTCACACAAATTTGCT
GAATAATCCAATTTTCCAGTGTTTTCTAGAGTTTCCGTAGAAATTTTGAAAAAACCCAGTAAATTTTCAA
TCGGAAAACCTCTAAAAACATCGTTTCAGGCCTATAAATAGTAAAAATTACCGATTTTATTCGAAAATTT
AAGGAAAAGTCGTGAAAAACGAGATTTTAAGCCTCAAAACTGCAGATTCTATCTAAAATTAAAAAAAAAA
AACATAAATATCCGAATTTTTGGAGGAAAAGCCTGAAAATCGATATTTTAAGCCTCAAAACTGAAGATTT
CAGCCAAAAAAAAAAACAGATTTTTCGCTATTTTATGTGCCAAAAAACCACATTCCGAGCTTTTCCAGAG
TGGAAATTGCCAAAAATTACAGAATTTTCCCAGAAATTAGCAAAAAAAAAACCCATTTTTCAGGCGTTTT
CAACGATTTTCATAGCAAATTTGAAAAATCCATGAATTTTTTAATTATAGAAAACCCTCTGAAAATTGCA
GTTTTAAGCTATTCCAGCATTCAAATAGTATGGAAATTGCTAAAAATTGAAGAATTTTCCCAAAAATTTG
ATGAAAACTTATTTTTCTGGCGTTTTCGATGATTTTCATGGAATTTCGAGAAAATTAATGAATTTTCAAT
TAAAAAACGTCTGCAAAATCACATTTTTTAAAGCTTTTTCAGCAACAAAATAGTATGGAAATTGCTTTTT
AAAAAAGCGGAATTTTTGGAAAAAAGGTTAAATTTTCAGTCAGTTTTTGCACTTTTTGACTGAAAATTCA
CTGAAATTAGGGAAAAATTCCGGAAAAATGATTTTTTCGAATTGTAGGGCAAATTTTGCAATTTCAAGCA
ATTTCCATAATATTTTAATGCTGGAAAAGCTCAAATTTACGTTTTAATGGGATTTTAGTGAAAAATTCAT
GGATTTTCCGAAAAATTTGCAGGAAAATCATAGTAAAGACCTCAAAAAATCAATAAAAAATTTAAAAAAT
TGGACAATCACATTTCTGCGTAAAATCTGCACTTTTTCAGTAAAAAATACCGATTTTCCGTGAAAATTCT
CGATTTTTAATCGAAAATCTCGAAATTTTTACAAATTTCAGCACCAAAATCGTTGAAAATTCTGAAAATT
TGAATTTTTTTTCCTTGTTTTTTGAGTAAAATTTGCACTTTTTCAGTAAAGAATACCGATTTTCCGTGAA
AATTCTCGGTTTTTAATCGAAAATCTCGAAATTTTTACAAATTTCAGCTCCGAAATAGCTGAAAATTGGA
CAAAAATTTCAATTTTTGCCCTGTTTTTTGAGTAAAATCTGCACTTTTTAGTTGAAAAAAAACACGGATT
TTGTAGGAAAATTTGGGAAAAATCTCCAAATTTTCACAATTTTCCAGTAAAAACAGCAATTTTTAAAACG
GTTTTTAATCAAAAATCTTTAGAATTTTCCAAATTTCAGCACCAAAAAAGCTAAAAATCGCTGAAATTTT
CGACAAATTCCAAATTTCCAGGAGCGTCTCAAGACCTACGCCCACCTCTTCGACGACAAGGTCATGAAGC
AGCTCAAGCGTCGTCGTTACACCGGATGGGGACGTCTCTCCCGTAAGCTCATCAACGGAATCCGTGACAA
GCAGTCCGGAAAGACCATCCTCGACTTCCTCAAGTCCGACGGATTCGCCAACCGTAACGTAAGTTTAAAC
ATGATTTTACTAACTAACTAATCTGATTTAAATTTTCAGTTCATGCAGCTCATCCACGACGACTCCCTCA
CCTTCAAGGAGGACATCCAGAAGGCCCAGGTCTCCGGACAGGGAGACTCCCTCCACGAGCACATCGCCAA
CCTCGCCGGATCCCCAGCCATCAAGAAGGGAATCCTCCAGACCGTCAAGGTCGTCGACGAGCTCGTCAAG
GTCATGGGACGTCACAAGCCAGAGAACATCGTCATCGAGATGGCCCGTGAGAACCAGACCACCCAGAAGG
GACAGAAGAACTCCCGTGAGCGTATGAAGCGTATCGAGGAGGGAATCAAGGAGCTCGGATCCCAGATCCT
CAAGGAGCACCCAGTCGAGAACACCCAGCTCCAGAACGAGAAGCTCTACCTCTACTACCTCCAGAACGGA
CGTGACATGTACGTCGACCAGGAGCTCGACATCAACCGTCTCTCCGACTACGACGTCGACCACATCGTCC
CACAGTCCTTCCTCAAGGACGACTCCATCGACAACAAGGTCCTCACCCGTTCCGACAAGAACCGTGGAAA
GTCCGACAACGTCCCATCCGAGGAGGTCGTCAAGAAGATGAAGAACTACTGGCGTCAGCTCCTCAACGCC
AAGCTCATCACCCAGCGTAAGTTCGACAACCTCACCAAGGCCGAGCGTGGAGGACTCTCCGAGCTCGACA
AGGCCGGATTCATCAAGCGTCAGCTCGTCGAGACCCGTCAGATCACCAAGCACGTCGCCCAGATCCTCGA
CTCCCGTATGAACACCAAGTACGACGAGAACGACAAGCTCATCCGTGGTTGGTTTTTCCGAGAGAAAAAC
GCTGAAAAATGCCGAAAATTTTGAATTTGCAGGCTTTTTAGGTGCAAAAGTACGGAAAAATCGGAAAAAA
ATCAGGAAAACATGGGGAAAATCCAATTTTCCAGAAAAAATGTTTGAAAAAATTGAAAACTTTTGTTTTT
TTAGTAATAAAGTTTTAAAAAATGGCAAAAATAGCTGAAAACAGCGAAAAAAAAAAATGTTTTTTTCAGG
AAAAAATTTGCAAAAAAATGAAGAGCAACAATAATTCCCTTTTTTTTCTGTGTTTTTTTCGGAAAAATTG
AGATCGAAAACGAAAAACAGCGAAAATTCCCAATTTTCCCAGTTTTTAAAACATTTTTTTGTAAAAATTT
GGAAAAAACGAGTTTTTTCAGAAAAAAATGTGAAAAAAAAGGTAAATTACCAATTTATGCTTTTTTTTCG
ATCGAGTAAAAAATCGATTTTTCCAAGATTTTTCGCGAAAAATTCAAAAAAAAAGAACGAAAATTCTCGA
TTTTCTACTTTTTTTCGAAAAAAAAAGGAAATTATAGATTTTTCCAAGATTTTTCGCGAAAAAATTCGAA
AAAAATGTTTTTTTCGAAAATTTCAGATTTTCTAATTTTTTCAGAAGAATTCGAAAAAAAAAATCAAAAA
ATTCGCAATTTTTAGATTTTTTTAAAATCTCAATTTTCTATAATTATTTTCCTAAAAAAATGTAATTAAA
AAACCGCTAAAAACGGTAAATTCCAAATTTTTGCATTTTTTCAAAAAAAATTTGAAAAAAAAAATCAGAA
AATTCTCAAATCTATTCCCTTTTTTTAAAATTTTTCCCAAACCAAAAAAAAAAAACGGTAAATTTTCAAA
TTTAGCATTTTTCCAAAATTAAACATAAAAAAAAACGCAAATTTCCAAATTTCGTTTTTTTTTCAAAAAA
GTTGAAAAATCCAGAAAATACCCTCTTGTCCATGAAAAAATACGAAAATTTTCAATAAAAAATCAATTTC
TTCTTAAAAAATTAATTCTCGATTTTTCCATGAAAAAAAATCAAATATTAATTAAATTTGAAAAAAAAAA
GAATTTATCTAATAGTTTCGTTTTTTTTCAGAGGAAAAATTTGAAAAAAAAAACAGTAAATTCTCTTTCT
TTTTGAAAAAAAAAATTATCGATTCTTCCAAGTTTTTTCCCGAAAAAATCGACAAAAAAACGAGAATTTC
CGATTTTCTATTTTTTTTTTCAAAAAAATGTGAAAAAAAAAATTAAAAAATTCCAATTTTGCATTTTTTT
TTCAAAAAAAATTTAAAAACACCGTATAATTCCCGATTTTTCCATGAAAAAATACGAAAAATTCCAATAA
AAATCAACTATTTTAAAAATTTGCCGTTTTTTCAGAGGTCAAGGTCATCACCCTCAAGTCCAAGCTCGTC
TCCGACTTCCGTAAGGACTTCCAGTTCTACAAGGTCCGTGAGATCAACAACTACCACCACGCCCACGACG
CCTACCTCAACGCCGTCGTCGGAACCGCCCTCATCAAGAAGTACCCAAAGCTCGAGTCCGAGTTCGTCTA
CGGAGACTACAAGGTCTACGACGTCCGTAAGATGATCGCCAAGTCCGAGCAGGAGATCGGAAAGGCCACC
GCCAAGTACTTCTTCTACTCCAACATCATGAACTTCTTCAAGACCGAGATCACCCTCGCCAACGGAGAGA
TCCGTAAGCGTCCACTCATCGAGACCAACGGAGAGACCGGAGAGATCGTCTGGGACAAGGGACGTGACTT
CGCCACCGTCCGTAAGGTCCTCTCCATGCCACAGGTCAACATCGTCAAGAAGACCGAGGTCCAGACCGGA
GGATTCTCCAAGGAGTCCATCCTCCCAAAGCGTAACTCCGACAAGCTCATCGCCCGTAAGAAGGACTGGG
ACCCAAAGAAGTACGGAGGATTCGACTCCCCAACCGTCGCCTACTCCGTCCTCGTCGTCGCCAAGGTCGA
GAAGGGAAAGTCCAAGAAGCTCAAGTCCGTCAAGGAGCTCCTCGGAATCACCATCATGGAGCGTTCCTCC
TTCGAGAAGAACCCAATCGACTTCCTCGAGGCCAAGGGATACAAGGAGGTCAAGAAGGTGCTTACAATTT
TCTGGAGAAAAATATTTTAAAAAATAACGAAAATGGACCGAATTTTTGGAGAAAATTTTAAAAAAAACGA
CATTTTTCCCAAAAAATTGAAAAATTTCCGAAAAAACGTTCAAAATTTTCAAAAAAGGAGCATTTTTCGA
AAAAAAAAACGATAATACGGAAATTTTTTGATTTTCCAGTTTTTTTCTCAAAGAAAATCGGAAAAAGGTT
TTTTTTCTTTAAAAACGTCCAAAATTTTTCGAAAAAAGAGAAAATTTTCGATTTTCCGATTTTTTTCAGA
AAAAAATTGAAAAAAAAAGAAATTTTCCGATTTTCTCAGAGAAAGACGAAAAGACGATATTTTTCGGAAA
AAAGTTGAAAAATCAAAAAAAAAACCGAAAAACGGCCGAAATTTTCTAAAAATTGGAAATATTGTCGATT
TTTCGAAAAAAAAGAGTCAAAAGTTTTCAAAAAAATATATTTTTTCGATTTTCCGTTTTTTTTTTCAGTA
AACATTGAAACAAACGAAATTTTTCCAAAAAAATCCAATTATTTTCCCAAATATCGAAATATTTTTGATT
TTCCGTTTTTTTCAGAAAAAAGTTAAAAAAAAAAGGGAAAATTAAGATTTTCCTGATTTTTTTTGAGAAA
AAATCGATAAAAATTGAATATTCTGGAAAAAACCTTTAAAAAATTCGAATTAAATCGAAAAACGTCCAAA
ATTTTCTAAAAAATTGAAATTTTTTTTGAAAAAAAACGGAAAAATTTAGATTTCCCGACTTTTTTCAATG
AAAAATCGAATTTTCGTTGACTTTTCATTAAAAAATCCAAACGCATTTTTTTCCACTAAAATCTCGAAAA
AGTGTCATATTGCACCATATTGTTTCCACATTCATATTATTTTGAGCTAAATCAGGTGATTTTCTGTATT
TTGATACTAATTTCTATTTTTAGAAAAAATGTGGGAACAATATGGTGCAATATGACATTTTTTCGAGATT
TTAGTGGAGAAAAAATGCGTTTGGAAACGAATTTTATAATAAAAAGTCAACGAAAATTCGATTTTTCATG
GAAAAATAGGGAAATCGAAAACAAATTTGCTTTTTTTTCAAAAAAAAAAACGGAAATTCGAAATTTTTCC
GTTCTTTCAAAAAAAAAATCGATTTTTTTGGAAATTTTTTTTTTCAAATTTTTAAAAATTTCCAGGACCT
CATCATCAAGCTCCCAAAGTACTCCCTCTTCGAGCTCGAGAACGGACGTAAGCGTATGCTCGCCTCCGCC
GGAGAGCTCCAGAAGGGAAACGAGCTCGCCCTCCCATCCAAGTACGTCAACTTCCTCTACCTCGCCTCCC
ACTACGAGAAGCTCAAGGGATCCCCAGAGGACAACGAGCAGAAGCAGCTCTTCGTCGAGCAGCACAAGCA
CTACCTCGACGAGATCATCGAGCAGATCTCCGAGTTCTCCAAGCGTGTCATCCTCGCCGACGCCAACCTC
GACAAGGTCCTCTCCGCCTACAACAAGCACCGTGACAAGCCAATCCGTGAGCAGGCCGAGAACATCATCC
ACCTCTTCACCCTCACCAACCTCGGAGCCCCAGCCGCCTTCAAGTACTTCGACACCACCATCGACCGTAA
GCGTTACACCTCCACCAAGGAGGTCCTCGACGCCACCCTCATCCACCAGTCCATCACCGGACTCTACGAG
ACCCGTATCGACCTCTCCCAGCTCGGAGGAGACTCTGGAGGATCTGGAGGAACTGGAGGATCTTCCGCCG
GCGGGAGCTCTATGAGCCGTAGACGAAAAGCGAATCCGACAAAACTGAGTGAAAACGCGAAGAAGCTTGC
CAAGGAAGTTGAAAATTAACACCCAGCTTTCTTGTACAAAGTGGGATAAATGCAAAATCCTTTCAAGCAT
TCCCTTCTTCTCTATCACTCTTCTTTCTTTTTGTCAAAAAATTCTCTCGCTAATTTATTTGCTTTTTTAA
TGTTATTATTTTATGACTTTTTATAGTCACTGAAAAGTTTGCATCTGAGTGAAGTGAATGCTATCAAAAT
GTGATTCTGTCTGATGTACTTTCACAATCTCTCTTCAATTCCATTTTGAAGTGCTTTAAACCCGAAAGGT
TGAGAAAAATGCGAGCGCTCAAATATTTGTATTGTGTTCGTTGAGTGACCCAACAAAAAGAGGAAACTTT
ATTGTGCCGCCAAGAAAAAAGTCTCACAACTTTATTATACATAGTTGATAATTCACTGGCCGTCGTTTTA
CATGGCACGCCCTTCTATTACAGGGTTTCTGATAACAAAGGGTGCCGGATCTGCGGCTTACTCACCAGAC
CTGGCCCCATCCGATTACCACCTATTCGCTTCGATGGGACACGCACTCGCTGAGCAGCGCTTCGATTCTT
ACGAAAGTGTGAAAAAATGGCTCGATGAATGGTTCGCCGCAAAAGACGATGAGTTCTACTGGCGTGGAAT
CCACAAATTGCCCGAGAGATGGGAAAAATGTGTAGCTAGCGACGGCAAATACTTTGAATAAATGATTTTT
TCTTTTTCCACAAAATTTAACGTGTTTTTTGATTTAAAAAAAACGACATTTCATACTTGTACACCTGATA
TCTAGATACCTAGGTGAGCTCTGGTACCCCCCTGGCGTTACCCAACTTAATCGCCTTGCAGCACATCCCC
CTTTCGCCAGCTGGCGTAATAGCGAAGAGGCCCGCACCGATCGCCCTTCCCAACAGTTGCGCAGCCTGAA
TGGCGAATGGCGCCTGATGCGGTATTTTCTCCTTACGCATCTGTGCGGTATTTCACACCGCATATGGTGC
ACTCTCAGTGCAATCTGCTCTGATGCCGCATAGTTAAGCCAGCCCCGACACCCGCCAACACCCGCTGACG
CGCCCTGACGGGCTTGTCTGCTCCCGGCATCCGCTTACAGACAAGCTGTGACCGTCTCCGGGAGCTGCAT
GTGTCAGAGGTTTTCACCGTCATCACCGAAACGCGCGAGACGAAAGGGCCTCGTGATACGCCTATTTTTA
TAGGTTAATGTCATGATAATAATGGTTTCTTAGACGTCAGGTGGCACTTTTCGGGGAAATGTGCGCGGAA
CCCCTATTTGTTTATTTTTCTAAATACATTCAAATATGTATCCGCTCATGAGACAATAACCCTGATAAAT
GCTTCAATAATATTGAAAAAGGAAGAGTATGAGTATTCAACATTTCCGTGTCGCCCTTATTCCCTTTTTT
GCGGCATTTTGCCTTCCTGTTTTTGCTCACCCAGAAACGCTGGTGAAAGTAAAAGATGCTGAAGATCAGT
TGGGTGCACGAGTGGGTTACATCGAACTGGATCTCAACAGCGGTAAGATCCTTGAGAGTTTTCGCCCCGA
AGAACGTTTTCCAATGATGAGCACTTTTAAAGTTCTGCTATGTGGCGCGGTATTATCCCGTATTGACGCC
GGGCAAGAGCAACTCGGTCGCCGCATACACTATTCTCAGAATGACTTGGTTGAGTACTCACCAGTCACAG
AAAAGCATCTTACGGATGGCATGACAGTAAGAGAATTATGCAGTGCTGCCATAACCATGAGTGATAACAC
TGCGGCCAACTTACTTCTGACAACGATCGGAGGACCGAAGGAGCTAACCGCTTTTTTGCACAACATGGGG
GATCATGTAACTCGCCTTGATCGTTGGGAACCGGAGCTGAATGAAGCCATACCAAACGACGAGCGTGACA
CCACGATGCCTGTAGCAATGGCAACAACGTTGCGCAAACTATTAACTGGCGAACTACTTACTCTAGCTTC
CCGGCAACAATTAATAGACTGGATGGAGGCGGATAAAGTTGCAGGACCACTTCTGCGCTCGGCCCTTCCG
GCTGGCTGGTTTATTGCTGATAAATCTGGAGCCGGTGAGCGTGGGTCTCGCGGTATCATTGCAGCACTGG
GGTCAGATGGTAAGCCCTCCCGTATCGTAGTTATCTACACGACGGGGAGTCAGGCAACTATGGATGAACG
AAATAGACAGATCGCTGAGATAGGTGCCTCACTGATTAAGCATTGGTAACTGTCAGACCAAGTTTACTCA
TATATACTTTAGATTGATTTAAAACTTCATTTTTAATTTAAAAGGATCTAGGTGAAGATCCTTTTTGATA
ATCTCATGACCAAAATCCCTTAACGTGAGTTTTCGTTCCACTGAGCGTCAGACCCCGTAGAAAAGATCAA
AGGATCTTCTTGAGATCCTTTTTTTCTGCGCGTAATCTGCTGCTTGCAAACAAAAAAACCACCGCTACCA
GCGGTGGTTTGTTTGCCGGATCAAGAGCTACCAACTCTTTTTCCGAAGGTAACTGGCTTCAGCAGAGCGC
AGATACCAAATACTGTTCTTCTAGTGTAGCCGTAGTTAGGCCACCACTTCAAGAACTCTGTAGCACCGCC
TACATACCTCGCTCTGCTAATCCTGTTACCAGTGGCTGCTGCCAGTGGCGATAAGTCGTGTCTTACCGGG
TTGGACTCAAGACGATAGTTACCGGATAAGGCGCAGCGGTCGGGCTGAACGGGGGGTTCGTGCACACAGC
CCAGCTTGGAGCGAACGACCTACACCGAACTGAGATACCTACAGCGTGAGCTATGAGAAAGCGCCACGCT
TCCCGAAGGGAGAAAGGCGGACAGGTATCCGGTAAGCGGCAGGGTCGGAACAGGAGAGCGCACGAGGGAG
CTTCCAGGGGGAAACGCCTGGTATCTTTATAGTCCTGTCGGGTTTCGCCACCTCTGACTTGAGCGTCGAT
TTTTGTGATGCTCGTCAGGGGGGCGGAGCCTATGGAAAAACGCCAGCAACGCGGCCTTTTTACGGTTCCT
GGTCTTTTGCTGGCCTTTTGCTCACATGTTCTTTCCTGCGTTATCCCC
